Addgene plasmid #219699: L1PB1 - pSPCH--PhiC31-tUBQ1 - pMUTE--Bxb1-tUBQ10
Purpose: Level 1 PhiC31 and Bxb1 integrase construct for tracking of stomata development: pSPCH promoter for PhiC31 and pMUTE promoter for Bxb1, no tag
Depositing lab: Jennifer Nemhauser. Depositing organization: University of Washington.
Backbone
  Vector backbone: pGII-L1-Rep
  Backbone size w/o insert (bp): 4708
  Vector type: Plant Expression
  Selectable markers: Hygromycin
Growth in bacteria
  Bacterial resistance: Kanamycin, 50 μg/mL
  Growth temperature: 37°C
  Growth strain: DH5alpha
  Copy number: High Copy
Gene/Insert
  Gene/Insert name: pSPCH::PhiC31:tUBQ1 - pMUTE::Bxb1:tUBQ10
  Species: Synthetic
  Insert size (bp): 7682
  Cloning method: Golden Gate
Terms and licenses: Academic/Nonprofit Terms; Industry Terms: Not Available to Industry
How to cite: L1PB1 - pSPCH--PhiC31-tUBQ1 - pMUTE--Bxb1-tUBQ10 was a gift from Jennifer Nemhauser (Addgene plasmid # 219699 ; http://n2t.net/addgene:219699 ; RRID:Addgene_219699)
