[The description below was written by a language model from this plasmid's Addgene catalogue record and pLannotate feature annotations shown in this document.]
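Description:
L1PB1 - pSPCH--PhiC31-tUBQ1 - pMUTE--Bxb1-tUBQ10 is a plant expression binary vector built by Golden Gate assembly as a Level 1 construct on the pGII-L1-Rep backbone, which has the hallmarks of a pGreenII-type plasmid. The annotated features include nopaline-type left and right T-DNA border repeats, indicating delivery into plants by Agrobacterium-mediated transformation. A high-copy ColE1/pUC origin supports propagation in E. coli, the pSa origin provides for replication in Agrobacterium, and a KanR (aph(3')-Ia) gene gives kanamycin selection in bacteria. For selection of transformed plants, the feature table shows a hygromycin phosphotransferase (hph) gene driven by the CaMV 35S promoter and terminated by the CaMV poly(A) signal, positioned next to the left border. A T7 promoter and a lacZα fragment are cloning-site remnants.

The payload is a synthetic insert of about 7.7 kb carrying two serine integrase expression units. According to the record, PhiC31 integrase is expressed from the SPCH promoter with a UBQ1 terminator, and Bxb1 integrase from the MUTE promoter with a UBQ10 terminator, both untagged. SPCH and MUTE are regulators acting at successive stages of the stomatal lineage, so each integrase should be produced at a distinct developmental step. There it can catalyse irreversible recombination at its own attachment sites in a separate target or reporter construct, which is not part of this plasmid. The stated purpose is tracking of stomata development. The automated annotation does not label the promoters, integrase coding sequences or terminators themselves. That region is largely unannotated apart from a short invertase-like fragment hit, so their arrangement rests on the catalogue description.
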