Features (pLannotate 1.2.2; 15 found; start..end, strand, type, name):
    958..976     -  promoter       T7 promoter: promoter for bacteriophage T7 RNA polymerase
    979..1136    +  CDS            lacZα (fragment): LacZα fragment of β-galactosidase; lacZ fragment
   1217..1562    +  promoter       CaMV 35S promoter: strong constitutive promoter from cauliflower mosaic virus
   1514..1560    +  promoter       minimal CaMV 35S promoter: minimal 35S promoter from cauliflower mosaic virus
   1582..2604    +  CDS            hph: KHYB_ECOLX - Experimental evidence at protein level: Swiss-Prot protein existence level 1. The aminoglycoside phosphotransferases achieve inactivation of their antibiotic substrates by phosphorylation. Only phosphorylates hygromycin and closely related compounds such as demethyl analogs and destomycin. From Escherichia coli.
   2625..2789    +  CDS            yokD (fragment): YOKD_BACSU - Experimental evidence at protein level: Swiss-Prot protein existence level 1. May contribute to antibiotic resistance. From Bacillus subtilis (strain 168).
   2839..3015    +  polyA_signal   CaMV poly(A) signal: cauliflower mosaic virus polyadenylation signal
   3023..3045    -  misc_feature   LB T-DNA repeat: left border repeat from nopaline C58 T-DNA (truncated)
   3172..3607    -  rep_origin     pSa ori: origin of replication from bacterial plasmid pSa
   3612..3713    -  CDS            TRA2_ECOLX (fragment): Protein predicted: Swiss-Prot protein existence level 4. Required for transposition of transposon Tn903. From Escherichia coli.
   3898..4713    +  CDS            KanR: aminoglycoside phosphotransferase; aph(3')-Ia; confers resistance to kanamycin in bacteria or G418 (Geneticin®) in eukaryotes
   4792..4861    -  ncRNA          RNA-OUT: Accession: RF00240 - RNA-OUT
   6222..6810    +  rep_origin     ori: high-copy-number ColE1/pMB1/pBR322/pUC origin of replication
   6901..6925    -  misc_feature   RB T-DNA repeat: right border repeat from nopaline C58 T-DNA
  10813..10902   +  CDS            INV1 (fragment): INV1_DAUCA - Experimental evidence at protein level: Swiss-Prot protein existence level 1. May play an important role in phloem unloading and in stress response. From Daucus carota (Wild carrot).
>Addgene plasmid #219699 | L1PB1 - pSPCH--PhiC31-tUBQ1 - pMUTE--Bxb1-tUBQ10 | addgene full sequence | sequence record 435730 | Addgene NGS Result
GTTTCCAAGTATATATATATACAAAAAAACAAACAAAAAAAAAACATTTGAAATTAGTGAGTTCACATTT
ATTTTAGCGCCTCAATCGTGAGACAATCAATTGAATGATGTGTTGTACATTCACATTATAGATCATTCAT
TATTCAAAAAATAAAAAGATACATATTTAGAGACTTTTTATGATTGATAGACCAATTTCAGACATGTTAT
CGCCAGTCGATTTAAAAATACAGATTTTCACTTAAAGCATATACTTTGGCCTTTGTTTATGTCATGGTGT
AATCTAACCAACATTTAAGCCCAAAAAGAAGAACAAAATTCGATTCCACAATTCTGAAAGAAAATCCGTT
CCTTCTTCTTTCCCGAGCCATACATACAATTTAATTAATTCAATTTAGTAATGTTAGTTCAGTTCAACTG
GATCCCTAACATATTTCATAAACACCTGATGAGATGGCATAAGAATTCAATTTCTTATAAAACCAACCCA
AAATAGAATATGAATTTAGCAATATTAGTAAGCATTATTAATAAGATGGGATATAATGTGTATATATATA
TATATATCACCTCTTTTGTAAGTTAATCTTTATATTGATACAGGGAGCAAACGAATTTGTTTTCAAGAAA
ACAAAAGACAAGGGATAGATCTAAGGCAATAAATAGTTGATGTCATACTAGACGTGCCTCATTTTGTCTC
ATCAAAATCAAATTGCATCTTGAGGAGCCACCCTTCATTTGAACTTTCCCTTTCAAAAGTTTTTGAAATA
TTTGTACATAAATATAAATATTGCTTGACATTTTCTTTTTTGATAATCCATTCAAATGTTTTAGAAAATA
AACGAAAATTTAAGAAGATGGAGCCAAGACAAACCAGGTAGTCGTTAGGTTTGAAGTTAATGAGTTGGCT
GTCAGATATTATTTACCTGACCATGTCTTTTTAGTAACGCTCCAAGCCCTATAGTGAGTCGTATTACAAT
TCACTGGCCGTCGTTTTACAACGTCGTGACTGGGAAAACCCTGGCGTTACCCAACTTAATCGCCTTGCAG
CACATCCCCCTTTCGCCAGCTGGCGTAATAGCGAAGAGGCCCGCACCGATCGCCCTTCCCAACAGTTGCG
CAGCCTGAATGGCGAATGGAAATTGTAAGCGTTAATGTTATCGTACCCCTACTCCAAAAATGTCAAAGAT
ACAGTCTCAGAAGACCAAAGGGCTATTGAGACTTTTCAACAAAGGGTAATTTCGGGAAACCTCCTCGGAT
TCCATTGCCCAGCTATCTGTCACTTCATCGAAAGGACAGTAGAAAAGGAAGGTGGCTCCTACAAATGCCA
TCATTGCGATAAAGGAAAGGCTATCATTCAAGATGCCTCTGCCGACAGTGGTCCCAAAGATGGACCCCCA
CCCACGAGGAGCATCGTGGAAAAAGAAGACGTTCCAACCACGTCTTCAAAGCAAGTGGATTGATGTGACA
TCTCCACTGACGTAAGGGATGACGCACAATCCCACTATCCTTCGCAAGACCCTTCCTCTATATAAGGAAG
TTCATTTCATTTGGAGAGGACAGCCCAAGCTGATCCCCCCTATGAAAAAGCCTGAACTCACCGCGACGTC
TGTCGAGAAGTTTCTGATCGAAAAGTTCGACAGCGTCTCCGACCTGATGCAGCTCTCGGAGGGCGAAGAA
TCTCGTGCTTTCAGCTTCGATGTAGGAGGGCGTGGATATGTCCTGCGGGTAAATAGCTGCGCCGATGGTT
TCTACAAAGATCGTTATGTTTATCGGCACTTTGCATCGGCCGCGCTCCCGATTCCGGAAGTGCTTGACAT
TGGGGAGTTCAGCGAGAGCCTGACCTATTGCATCTCCCGCCGTGCACAGGGTGTCACGTTGCAAGACCTG
CCTGAAACCGAACTGCCCGCTGTTCTTCAGCCGGTCGCGGAGGCTATGGATGCTATCGCTGCGGCCGATC
TTAGCCAGACGAGCGGGTTCGGCCCATTCGGACCGCAAGGAATCGGTCAATACACTACATGGCGTGATTT
CATATGCGCGATTGCTGATCCCCATGTGTATCACTGGCAAACTGTGATGGACGACACCGTCAGTGCGTCC
GTCGCGCAGGCTCTCGATGAGCTGATGCTTTGGGCCGAGGACTGCCCCGAAGTCCGGCACCTCGTGCACG
CGGATTTCGGCTCCAACAATGTCCTGACGGACAATGGCCGCATAACAGCGGTCATTGACTGGAGCGAGGC
GATGTTCGGGGATTCCCAATACGAGGTCGCCAACATCTTCTTCTGGAGGCCGTGGTTGGCTTGTATGGAG
CAGCAGACGCGCTACTTCGAGCGGAGGCATCCGGAGCTTGCAGGATCGCCAAGGCTCCGGGCGTATATGC
TCCGCATTGGTCTTGACCAACTCTATCAGAGCTTGGTTGACGGCAATTTCGATGATGCAGCTTGGGCGCA
GGGTCGATGCGACGCAATCGTCCGATCCGGAGCCGGGACTGTCGGGCGTACACAAATCGCCCGCAGAAGC
GCGGCCGTCTGGACCGATGGCTGTGTAGAAGTACTCGCCGATAGTGGAAACCGACGCCCCAGCACTCGTC
CGAGGGCAAAGGAATAGAGTAGATGCCGACCGAACAAGAGCTGATTTCGAGAACGCCTCAGCCAGCAACT
CGCGCGAGCCTAGCAAGGCAAATGCGAGAGAACGGCCTTACGCTTGGTGGCACAGTTCTCGTCCACAGTT
CGCTAAGCTCGCTCGGCTGGGTCGCGGGAGGGCCGGTCGCAGTGATTCAGGAATTAATTCGGTACGCTGA
AATCACCAGTCTCTCTCTACAAATCTATCTCTCTCTATTTTCTCCATAAATAATGTGTGAGTAGTTTCCC
GATAAGGGAAATTAGGGTTCTTATAGGGTTTCGCTCATGTGTTGAGCATATAAGAAACCCTTAGTATGTA
TTTGTATTTGTAAAATACTTCTATCAATAAAATTTCTAATTCCTAAAACCAAAATCCAGTACTAAAATCC
AGATCGATAACGTTACACCACAATATATCCTGCCAAGATCTAATTCCGGGGATCGGAAATCCAGAAGCCC
GAGAGGTTGCCGCCTTTCGGGCTTTTTCTTTTTCAAAAAAAAAAATTTATAAAACGATCTGTTGCGGCCG
GCCGCCGGGTTGTGGGCAAAGGCGCTCGACGGTGGGCAACCGCTTGCGGTTGTCCACGGGCGGAGCCGGT
GCGCGTAGCGCATTGTCCACAAGCCAAGGGCGACCAATAATTGATATATATATTCATAATTGAAAAGCTA
ATTGAACATACTACTTGCTGTAACTACTTGCCGGAGCGAGGGGTGTTTGCAAGCTGTTGATCTGAAAGGG
CTATTAGCGTTCTCACGTGCCTTTTTGATTAGCGATTTCACGTGACCTTATTAGCGATTTCACGTACTCC
GATTAGCGATTTCACGTACCCTGATTAGCGATTTCACGTGGATAGTTTTTGGAGCGGGCCGGAAAGCCCC
GTGAATCAAGGCTTTGCGGGGCATTAGCGGTTTCACGTGGATAACTACCCTCTATCCACAGGCTTCCGGG
GATAAAAAAGCCCGCTCGACGGCGGGCTGTTGGATGGGGATCGCCTGAATCGCCCCATCATCCAGCCAGA
AAGTGAGGGAGCCACGGTTGATGAGAGCTTTGTTGTAGGTGGACCAGTTGGTGATTTTGAACTTTTGCTT
TGCCACGGAACGGTCTGCGTTGTCGGGAAGATGCGTGATCTGATCCTTCAACTCAGCAAAAGTTCGATTT
ATTCAACAAAGCCACGTTGTGTCTCAAAATCTCTGATGTTACATTGCACAAGATAAAAATATATCATCAT
GAACAATAAAACTGTCTGCTTACATAAACAGTAATACAAGGGGTGTTATGAGCCATATTCAACGGGAAAC
GTCTTGCTCAAGGCCGCGATTAAATTCCAACATGGATGCTGATTTATATGGGTATAAATGGGCTCGCGAT
AATGTCGGGCAATCAGGTGCGACAATCTACCGATTGTATGGGAAGCCCGATGCGCCAGAGTTGTTTCTGA
AACATGGCAAAGGTAGCGTTGCCAATGATGTTACAGATGAGATGGTCAGACTAAACTGGCTGACGGAATT
TATGCCTCTTCCGACCATCAAGCATTTTATCCGTACTCCTGATGATGCATGGTTACTCACCACTGCGATC
CCAGGGAAAACAGCATTCCAGGTATTAGAAGAATATCCTGATTCAGGTGAAAATATTGTTGATGCGCTGG
CAGTGTTCCTGCGCCGGTTGCATTCGATTCCTGTTTGTAATTGTCCTTTTAACAGCGATCGCGTATTTCG
TCTCGCTCAGGCGCAATCACGAATGAATAACGGTTTGGTTGATGCGAGTGATTTTGATGACGAGCGTAAT
GGCTGGCCTGTTGAACAAGTCTGGAAAGAAATGCATAAACTTTTGCCATTCTCACCGGATTCAGTCGTCA
CTCATGGTGATTTCTCACTTGATAACCTTATTTTTGACGAGGGGAAATTAATAGGTTGTATTGATGTTGG
ACGAGTCGGAATCGCAGACCGATACCAGGATCTTGCCATCCTATGGAACTGCCTCGGTGAGTTTTCTCCT
TCATTACAGAAACGGCTTTTTCAAAAATATGGTATTGATAATCCTGATATGAATAAATTGCAGTTTCATT
TGATGCTCGATGAGTTTTTCTAATCACTAGACCAATGTTACACATATATACTTTAGACTGATGAATCCCC
TAATGATTTTGGTAAAAATCATTAAGTTAAGGTGGATACACATCTTGTCATATGATCAAATGGTTTCGCG
AAAAATCAATAATCAGACAACAAGATGTGCGAACTCGATATTTTACACGACTCTCTTTACCAATTCTGCC
CCGAATTACACTTAAAACGACTCAACAGCTTAACGTTGGCTTGCCACGCATTACTTGACTGTAAAACTCT
CACTCTTACCGAACTTGGCCGTAACCTGCCAACCAAAGCGAGAACAAAACATAACATCAAACGAATCGAC
CGATTGTTAGGTAATCGTCACCTCCACAAAGAGCGACTCGCTGTATACCGTTGGCATGCTAGCTTTATCT
GTTCGGGCAATACGATGCCCATTGTACTTGTTGACTGGTCTGATATTCGTGAGCAAAAACGACTTATGGT
ATTGCGAGCTTCAGTCGCACTACACGGTCGTTCTGTTACTCTTTATGAGAAAGCGTTCCCGCTTTCAGAG
CAATGTTCAAAGAAAGCTCATGACCAATTTCTAGCCGACCTTGCGAGCATTCTACCGAGTAACACCACAC
CGCTCATTGTCAGTGATGCTGGCTTTAAAGTGCCATGGTATAAATCCGTTGAGAAGCTGGGTTGGTACTG
GTTAAGTCGAGTAAGAGGAAAAGTACAATATGCAGACCTAGGAGCGGAAAACTGGAAACCTATCAGCAAC
TTACATGATATGTCATCTAGTCACTCAAAGACTTTAGGCTATAAGAGGCTGACTAAAAGCAATCCAATCT
CATGCCAAATTCTATTGTATAAATCTCGCTCTAAAGGCCGAAAAAATCAGCGCTCGACACGGACTCATTG
TCACCACCCGTCACCTAAAATCTACTCAGCGTCGGCAAAGGAGCCATGGGTTCTAGCAACTAACTTACCT
GTTGAAATTCGAACACCCAAACAACTTGTTAATATCTATTCGAAGCGAATGCAGATTGAAGAAACCTTCC
GAGACTTGAAAAGTCCTGCCTACGGACTAGGCCTACGCCATAGCCGAACGAGCAGCTCAGAGCGTTTTGA
TATCATGCTGCTAATCGCCCTGATGCTTCAACTAACATGTTGGCTTGCGGGCGTTCATGCTCAGAAACAA
GGTTGGGACAAGCACTTCCAGGCTAACACAGTCAGAAATCGAAACGTACTCTCAACAGTTCGCTTAGGCA
TGGAAGTTTTGCGGCATTCTGGCTACACAATAACAAGGGAAGACTTACTCGTGGCTGCAACCCTACTAGC
TCAAAATTTATTCACACATGGTTACGCTTTGGGGAAATTATGAGGGGATCTCTCAGTACTTTAGATTGAT
TTAAAACTTCATTTTTAATTTAAAAGGATCTAGGTGAAGATCCTTTTTGATAATCTCATGACCAAAATCC
CTTAACGTGAGTTTTCGTTCCACTGAGCGTCAGACCCCGTAGAAAAGATCAAAGGATCTTCTTGAGATCC
TTTTTTTCTGCGCGTAATCTGCTGCTTGCAAACAAAAAAACCACCGCTACCAGCGGTGGTTTGTTTGCCG
GATCAAGAGCTACCAACTCTTCTTCCGAAGGTAACTGGCTTCAGCAGAGCGCAGATACCAAATACTGTTC
TTCTAGTGTAGCCGTAGTTAGGCCACCACTTCAAGAACTCTGTAGCACCGCCTACATACCTCGCTCTGCT
AATCCTGTTACCAGTGGCTGCTGCCAGTGGCGATAAGTCGTGTCTTACCGGGTTGGACTCAAGACGATAG
TTACCGGATAAGGCGCAGCGGTCGGGCTGAACGGGGGGTTCGTGCACACAGCCCAGCTTGGAGCGAACGA
CCTACACCGAACTGAGATACCTACAGCGTGAGCTATGAGAAAGCGCCACGCTTCCCGAAGGGAGAAAGGC
GGACAGGTATCCGGTAAGCGGCAGGGTCGGAACAGGAGAGCGCACGAGGGAGCTTCCAGGGGGAAACGCC
TGGTATCTTTATAGTCCTGTCGGGTTTCGCCACCTCTGACTTGAGCGTCGATTTTTGTGATGCTCGTCAG
GGGGGCGGAGCCTATGGAAAAACGCCAGCAACGCGGCCTTTTTACGGTTCCTGGCCTTTTGCTGGCCTTT
TGCTCACATGAGATCTCAAACAAACACATACAGCGACTTAGTTTACCCGCCAATATATCCTGTCAAGGCC
TTCATGTTCTTTCCTGCGTTATCCCCTGATTCTGTGGTAGCGAACATACACTTTCACTTGTGATCATCAA
TTTACTTGAGAGTCGTTTCTTCAAAGTTTCAAACTTTCCACAACAGAAACTCTACTTAAGATGATCAAGG
CATTGTCAAATGAAATGCTTTGGAAGGAAGAAACTGCCTCTCCTTCGTTAAACCAAGCTCAGTATCTTGC
AGTTTCCTCTCATCAGACATATCAATGCTTGGACAAAGGTACGAACCATTTTCTACATTTGTGGGACATT
ACAGGCATTTCTTAGCAACAACGAATGTTCATCATACTCAGAACCTAAAAGATTAACATGTTCAAGCCAT
CCTTAGAACCCAACAGCTCAACACTTTCGCTACATCTATTACTAGAGGCCAACAATTGGACTATTTACAA
GTTTCGCAGAACTGCACTAAACAGAGTCGAGTCACTTTGCAGGCGTATTAAACAAAAGAAGCACAGATAA
TAAAAACGAAGCGATGATAAAGAAGAAGTTCGACTTGTCATTAGAAAGAAAGAGATAACAGGAACGGAAA
CATAGTAGAACACTTATTCATCAGGGATTATACAAGGCCCCAAAACACAAACCACCAAAGTTTTACATGA
AACGAAACATTGAACTTCTTAAGCATAACAGAGACGAGATAAGCTTATTACGACATCCCGGTGTGTAGCC
GTTCGACCACGCTGCCGAGCCTGAGATGCTGCTCGTACTCCTGAAGATCCCCGAAGTCGATCGTGCGAGT
CAGCCCGCCGCGGACGTCGAACGTCAGCCGAACGTTCATCGACCGAAGCCAGGTGTTCTTTGCCGCGGTG
TCCTGCTCCCGCCACCAGTCCCCGAACCGCTGCCCGGTTTCGCGCCACTCCCAGCCAGACGGGCGAGCCT
CCAGGCCCTCCAGCTCCTCTTGCCGCGCGGCCAGCGCCGCAATACGGGCATCCAGTGCTTCTCGCTGCGG
AGAGCCCGCCCGGTAGGCCGGGGAGCCGATCAGCGACGTCAGGTCCACCAGCTCCGCGTTCACCTCCGCG
AGTTCGACCGCGGAGTCCGAGCCCGCTACCCAGACTTTCTCCAGACGCTCCGCGTCCCCGAGCAGATCCA
GTACCTGCTCCTCGCAGAACGCGTCCCACTCGGCCATCGCCACCGTGCCGTTCCCGCAGTGCTTCGGGAA
CCCCATCGAGCGGCAGCGGTAGCGCGGGTGCTTACGTCCTCCCCCGGCGAACTTGTACGCGGGCTCCCCG
CACACCGCGCAGAACAACACCCGCAGCAGCAGCGACGGGGTAGACACCGCGGGCTTCGCCCGGGAGGTCT
TCACGAGCTCGGCGCGCAGCGCCTCCAGCTGCTCACGGGTCAGGATCGGCTCAGCCCGCACCAGCGGGGC
TCCGTCGTCGTCTCGGACGGTCTTACCGTTCAGAGTCGCGTACCCGAGCATCGCCCCGGAGATCATCGAT
CGCTTCAGCGCGGTAGCCGACCACTCCCGGCCCTGCGGCTCGCGGCCTTGCAGCTGCGCGAAGTAGTCCT
TCGGCGACAGGACACCACGCCGGTTCAGGTCGTGGGCCACCAGATGCAGCGGCTCGTGGTTGTCGACGAC
GCGGTGATACACCTCGAGGATGCGCTCTCGCTGCACAGGGTCCGGCACCAGCCGCCACTCCCCGTCCACG
CGCGTAGGCAGGTATCCCCACGGCGGCAGGGATCCTCGGTATTTCCCGGCGCGGATATTGAAATGCGCAG
CCGAACGGTTCCGCTCTTTGATCGCTTCTAATTCCATCTGCGCCACCGTTCCCATAAGCGCGATGACGAC
CGCCGCAAACGGCGTCGTCGTATCGAAGTGCGCTTCGGTCGCGGAGACGACCAGCTTCTTGTGGTCCTCG
GCCCAGTGGACCAGCTGCTGAAGATGCCGGATCGATCGGGTCAACCGATCTACCCGGTACGCCACGATCA
CGTCAAACGGTTGCTCCTCGAACGCTAGCCACCGGGCCAGGTTCGGTCTGCGCTTCCGGTCGAACGGATC
GACCGCCCCGGAGACGTCCAGATCCTCCGCTACCCCGACGACGTCCCAGCCGCGCTGGGCGCAGAGCTGC
TGGCAAGACTCCAGCTGACGCTCCGGTGAAGTCGTAGCATCGGTGACGCGGGACAGGCGGATGACTACCA
GGGCTCTCATTGATACTTAATTGATCAAGATTCTCTTCTGGAGTTCCTATATTGATCTATCAACGAAGAA
GATGATCTTATGTTTTCACTTTGTTCGACACATTCTTCAAAACAAAGTCGTATTTATACAGCCGCAACAA
CAAGTGATAATTAGGGTTTAGAATTTCTTTTCAAGGTTCATAAATGCACTATGTCGCTGTCTCGTGACAT
TCTTTTGTCTCTTCTTGATTTTTCTCTTTCTCTCTCTTATTACTATCGATATGTATTAGAACAACGTAAA
GAAAAAGGTATGCATACACAAAGATACGTCACGTTTGTGAAGTTGGATACATTTACATTTACATTCACTG
CGTGAGGTCTTTTATGAATTTCAATATCGTATTTTCATTTAGAGTGCATGCCTTTGCACCACCTTCTTTT
ACTTCTAGTTTAATTTCTACACTTGTGCCACTTCTTTGTTCTTAATTACCGCGTGTCCTCACAAGAAAAA
ATGGATTTCTTTTACTCTTTATTAACAGATAATACACTGATACATACACAAAGTAAAAAAACATTGAATC
GGACATATACTGGTGGAAAGGTTTAGTTTGTATTGAGATGTTTTACAGTTTTCATGGATCGATGAAGGAA
AATAAGTACATCAAAAGCCGTTTTTTTTGGCGTAACATATGTTTTTTACTACTTACTATTAGCAAACATA
TTGGGTAGTATCTGATTGGAAATCTACGAAATTTCGAAGTGATGAAATGATTATGTGATTTCGCATGTTT
CTATATGACATCGTTTTTGTGTAATTATGTTTCACATCTTCTATCCTATTGACTTTGTAAGATAAATGAC
AACATTGACAAGTAACAAAATATAAATAGTTACGACATAGTTTGTAGTTGAATTACAACTTTTTGTTTTC
CTTAATCACTATGTCATTTAATACCACAAATTTCTCATTCGTGATGATTCCATCATTTTCCTTGATCACT
AGTCGGAACCAATTTCCATTGGTTAATGGATAACTTTTTGCATGAAATATAGGTTCTACAAGAAAACATA
AATTGATATAACCTTTGGAGCAAAGATAAAGTTCAGTTGTTCAGCTACCTGGACGGCTCATTAAGATTCC
TCCCGAGAAGTATTCTTAAATTATATTATTTATTTTTAATAAAGAGATATTCGTAAAATTTCGGCTCTGT
TTTGCAAAGTTAACAATATCTCAATTCATATTACAAACTTCATTAAATAAGGTTTAACCTAACCAAAAAA
ATTGCTATAGTGACAATATTTTTTCTATGAAACAAACCCACTTGGATAACACTTCTATTTGTGGTTTTGT
TTGGACAAACGTTTATTTTTATGGTTCATATATGCATATCCACATATACATTATCTCCGAAGTCCCAAAA
CTGTGGAAGCAGCTGGAATGAAAATGTTGGTGACAAATGTTTGTAGCCGCAAATGTTAGGCTACAATACG
TATAAGACATGCAAGGTGCATGCCCCATTTAATTACGAGTAAAGAAATCTAACTCCTACTTCGATATTCA
ATTTGTTCATGGTCTATCACGTTATATACAATATTGATCGACAAGGCAATGAAACAAGAAAAAAAAAAAA
AAAAACTCACGTTCGATCAAGATATCGGTTAACATTCAATGCAAGGGTCGAAAACCAAACCAACCAATTT
TCAGTCTGGTTTGGGTATGGGATTGGTTTGGAAGCCATTTGTTTGTCTTTAACAACGGCTCACAACCTGT
GACCGTAGAGAGCCTCAATGCATGGAACATGCAGAAGCCTCTGAAGATGAACCAAGGTGCAAAGTGATCA
CATCATTCTTTAATTTTTTCGTTGACAAATTTAATTCATTCGTTAAAACAGAGAGTCTGTCACAATATAT
TGTAGAAAAAAGGAACCTATTGTGTTTCTTTTACAATCAATACAATTTGTACATAGTTTATCACTACTAA
CAATGTATTGATCTTATATTTTATTAATGAAACACGTCTCCTAATCACATAAACGGTCATTATTTCACGA
TACTTGTATAGATTGGAATTAAGCAAGAATCTTCCGTAATCGATTCAGAATAATAGAAAACCAAATCCTT
TTACTGACATTATCTTTTAACATAGAAAGTCACTGAAACAAGAAAAACAAACCCTATCAAAGGGAAGACA
ACAAAAAAAAGCAAGCAAGAGATGGGATTCTTGATAAGAGTCTCTAAGCTTATTATGCTGCCACATCCTC
GGTACCATCTTGTGCATCGTCTTCATCATCATCGGTTGGAGGCTTTGCCCAGGTAATACTGGCTCTCTTT
TCGATGGGAGTGCCCTGTCCTCGACCCGTAGTGGACTTAGTAACTACAATCTTGTCAACAAATAGACCCA
CAAACACTCTCTTATCGTCTACGCTAGCTCTTCCCCACCAGCTCTTTGGACCTGTAGGATCAGCGTCGGC
ATCCTCAGGAAACCATTGATCGAGTGGAAGCTTTGGGGCCTCGGCGGCCTCAAGCTCTGCGAGTCGCTCC
TCTGCGCCTTGCTGTCTCAAAGTTAGTGCAGCTTGTTGCTTCCTGAAATGCTTCCGACCAACTGGTCCAT
CATATGCTCCGGCAGCCCTATCTTCGTAAAGTTCTTCCAATGCATTCAAGGCGTCTGCTCTTTCGGCTAC
CAAATTAGCTCTTTCGCCACTTTTTTCTGGTGCCTCTGTTAGCTTACCAAAACGCCGGGCAGCCTCCCAA
AGAAGAGCTAAAGTTTCCTCATCCCCTTCAGCGTGTCTAATCTTGTTGAAAATACGTTCGGCCACAAATT
TATCAAGAGCAGCCATAGAAACGTTGCATGTACCCTCATGCTGTCCTGGAGCAGAAGGGTCCACCACTTT
ACGACGTCTGCACCTGTAAGAATCCTTGATTGACTCTTCTCCACGTTTTGATGTCATAACAGCCCCACAC
TCACAATAAAGCTTATCCATTGCTGACAAAATTGCCTGTCCCCGAGATAAACCCTTTCCACGCCCTCTAC
CATCAAGCCAGGCCTGCAACTCGTACCACTCGGCAGGTTCGATGATCGGTCCACAGTCTAATTCAACTGG
ACGCAAAGTAATAGGATCCCTTTGGATCCTATAACCTTCGATTTTTGTAGTAGGAGTACCATCAGGTTTT
TTCTTATAAATGACTTCTGCGGCGAATCCAGCAATACGCGGATCCCGAAGGATTCTCATAACTGTAGCGG
GATCCCAAGCGGAAGATGCAGTCTTCTTACCGATTGTTTCCCCTCGAGTTGGCACTGCGTCAGCATCCAT
CCTTTTACAAAGCCCAGTGATAGATCCAGGGTGGATAGCAGCCTGGCTACCTGGCTTAAATGGAAGATGT
TTGTGAGTTTTGATCTCTCTCCACCACCATCTAATAACGTCAGGTTCGAACTCAAAAGGCCCTGTGAGAG
GGGTTGTGCTATGAGCTAGCTTATTAATAACCACGTTCACCATCCTACCATTTCTGGTAATCTCTTTTGT
CTCACTCACGAGTTCGAAACCATACGGAGCTTTTCCTCCTACATAGCCTCCAAGCTCCCTTTGCAGGTTC
TTGGTGTCCAAGATTTTAGCACTCTTCAGTGATGACTCTTTATGGCTAGCGTCGAGTCGCATAATAAGGT
GTATAAGGTCCATCACATTACCCTGCCTGAATACACCTTCTTGTGTACTTACGATAGTAACACCGAGTGC
AAGTAGCTCGCTCACGATCGGAATTGCATCCATAACTTTGAGTCTACTGAACCTAGATACATCATAAACT
ATTATCATATTTAGTCGACCGGCCCGACACTCATTTAATATTCTTTCAAATTCAGGCCGTTCAGCAGTAC
CAAAGGCTGATGTACCAGGAGCCTCAGAGAAATGACCCACAAATCTAAACCTACCCCCATCTCTCTCTAC
CTCTCTTTGTAAATCAGCAGCTTTATCCTCGTTGGCAGATCTCTGTGTAGCTGGAGAGGCGGCAGAAGAG
TTCTCTCTTTCTCTTGATTGTCTATCATAAGCGCCGGCATACGTGTCCATTCGTGATTAGAGATATATCC
TTCTCTCTCTCTCTTCCTCGTTCGTTGTTTTGTCTTATGGTTGGATTTTTTTTTTAAACAGCAAAATAAA
AGAAAGATTTAGGGAAAGAAAGAGACGCCAAAAGACATATCAAGTTGAGAAAGAGAAATAAAGAGAGTGA
ATGCCAAAAGGAGTAAATATGAGGGACTCGCATTCATCGAGGACTAAACTATCGCTATCAAATTTCAATT
TTTATTATTATATTTTGATAGGGTTATTTATTATGCGGTTTGTGCCGTTGGATGAAATTTGGGGGAGGAT
CTAGGTTTTTCGTGTCTCATTTATGTTTTAGATATAAATATGCATCTACATATATATATATGGTACGTCT
TATTGTATACTTTATATTACAGAGATAAAGGTTGCATATTGCAAAGGGAAAGATACATAAATTCCTTAGG
AAAAGATTTTTATGGGGGTAAAATTTTGAATAATCACAAGCTCGGTATAATTGTTTTTTGTACACACAAA
CATGTAATACACATAAACACGGACATGTACGTTCTTTGTATTTAATTTACGTATATGTTCGGGTTGCGAA
TATGGTCCGACCAATCCCG
